Addgene plasmid #26803: pEnt L1L3 EF1a-tTA-2
Depositing lab: Edward Hsiao. Depositing organization: J. David Gladstone Institutes. Publication: Constitutive Gs activation using a single-construct tetracycline-inducible expression system in embryonic stem cells and mice. Hsiao EC, Nguyen TD, Ng JK, Scott MJ, Chang WC, Zahed H, Conklin BR. Stem Cell Res Ther. 2011 Mar 4. 2(2):11. 10.1186/scrt52 PubMed 21375737.
Backbone
  Vector backbone: pEntr2B
  Backbone manufacturer: Invitrogen
  Backbone size w/o insert (bp): 4200
  Vector type: Mammalian Expression ; Gateway Entry vector
Growth in bacteria
  Bacterial resistance: Kanamycin, 50 μg/mL
  Growth temperature: 37°C
  Growth strain: DH5alpha
  Copy number: Unknown
Gene/Insert
  Gene/Insert name: Elongation Factor 1 alpha promoter and tTA transgene (alt name: TetOff)
  Insert size (bp): 1700
  Cloning method: Gateway Cloning
  Sequencing primers: 5′ TCTACAAACTCTTCCTGTTAGT; 3′ AGAGATTTTGAGACACGGGC
Terms and licenses: Academic/Nonprofit Terms; Industry Terms: Not Available to Industry
Depositor comments: Contains Gateway L1L3 sites and EF1α promoter driving tTA. Contains insulator sequence. Plasmid was constructed as follows: The pEntr2B entry vector was digested with PstI and XhoI to remove the attL2 site. Oligonucleotides containing SalI-XhoI-Bsu36I-NdeI-PacI-EcoRI-NotI flanking the attL3 sequence on the 5' side and PstI on the 3' side were ligated in to create an intermediate plasmid carrying attL1 and attL3 sites (from pDest R4-R3. A LoxP sequence was introduced at the XhoI site, and the 500-bp chicken β-globin (CBG) HS4 insulator sequence was introduced at the Bsu36I/NdeI sites. The tTA and pA sequences were subsequently cloned into the EcoRI/NotI sites by PCR cloning from pUHG15-1. The EF1α promoter from pORF9 was cloned into the PacI to generate the final entry vector pEntL1L3 EF1α-tTA-2.
How to cite: pEnt L1L3 EF1a-tTA-2 was a gift from Edward Hsiao (Addgene plasmid # 26803 ; http://n2t.net/addgene:26803 ; RRID:Addgene_26803)
