[The description below was written by a language model from this plasmid's Addgene catalogue record and pLannotate feature annotations shown in this document.]
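Description:
pEnt L1L3 EF1a-tTA-2 is a Gateway entry vector built on the Invitrogen pEntr2B backbone and designed to deliver a constitutive Tet-Off transactivator cassette into multi-fragment Gateway assemblies for mammalian expression. It is propagated in E. coli through a high-copy ColE1/pUC-type origin and selected with kanamycin (aph(3')-Ia). rrnB T1 and T2 terminators lie upstream of the recombination cassette, as is usual for entry vectors. According to the depositor, the original attL2 site was removed and replaced by an attL3 site, so the payload is flanked by attL1 and attL3. The automated annotation labels the second site as an attB3 core overlapping an attL1-like fragment, which is consistent with an attL3 site. It also picks up small lacI and extra ori fragments between the cassette and that site, whose origin the record does not explain.

Between the att sites, the annotated features run in order: a loxP site, an unannotated stretch, and the promoter. That stretch lies where the depositor's construction notes place the roughly 500-bp chicken β-globin HS4 insulator. The promoter is annotated as the human EF-1α core promoter joined to a truncated HTLV-1 5' LTR segment. It drives tTA, the TetR–VP16 fusion that binds Tet-responsive elements and activates transcription only in the absence of tetracycline or doxycycline. The transcript ends in a rabbit β-globin intron, exon remnant and polyadenylation signal. The short "HBB" coding hit is most likely part of this globin 3' region rather than an intended product.

The associated publication describes a single-construct tetracycline-inducible expression system used in embryonic stem cells and mice. This entry clone appears to supply the transactivator module, which would be combined by LR recombination with other components of that system.
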