Features (pLannotate 1.2.2; 18 found; start..end, strand, type, name):
      1..46      +  rep_origin     RSF ori (fragment): Plasmids containing the RSF 1030 origin of replication can be propagated in E. coli cells that contain additional plasmids with compatible origins.
    106..149     -  terminator     rrnB T1 terminator: Escherichia coli rrnB; transcription terminator T1 from the E. coli rrnB gene
    281..308     +  terminator     rrnB T2 terminator: transcription terminator T2 from the E. coli rrnB gene
    358..457     +  protein_bind   attL1: mutant version of attL; recombination site for the Gateway® LR reaction LR Clonase™
    490..523     +  protein_bind   loxP: Cre-mediated recombination occurs in the 8-bp core sequence (GCATACAT). Cre recombinase
   1152..1169    +  misc_feature   MCS (fragment): pUC18/19 multiple cloning site
   1214..1425    +  promoter       EF-1α core promoter: core promoter for human elongation factor EF-1α
   1438..1706    +  LTR            5' LTR (truncated): truncated 5' long terminal repeat (LTR) from human T-cell leukemia virus (HTLV) type 1
   1762..2769    +  CDS            tTA: tetracycline-controlled transactivator, comprising a fusion of the tetracycline repressor TetR with the C-terminal activation domain of herpes simplex virus VP16 In the Tet-Off® system, tTA binds to the Tet-responsive element and stimulates transcription only in the absence of tetracycline or doxycycline.
   2806..3378    +  intron         β-globin intron: intron from rabbit β-globin gene
   3382..3504    +  CDS            HBB: HBB_COLGU - Experimental evidence at transcript level: Swiss-Prot protein existence level 2. Involved in oxygen transport from the lung to the various peripheral tissues. From Colobus guereza (Mantled guereza) (Eastern black-and-white colobus monkey).
   3575..3630    +  polyA_signal   β-globin poly(A) signal: rabbit β-globin polyadenylation signal (Gil and Proudfoot, 1987)
   3962..4015    -  CDS            lacI (fragment): lac repressor; lacI; The lac repressor binds to the lac operator to inhibit transcription in E. coli. This inhibition can be relieved by adding lactose or isopropyl-β-D-thiogalactopyranoside (IPTG).
   4198..4453    -  rep_origin     ori (fragment): high-copy-number ColE1/pMB1/pBR322/pUC origin of replication
   4469..4489    -  protein_bind   attB3: mutant version of attB; core recombination site for the Gateway® BP reaction BP Clonase™
   4480..4565    -  protein_bind   attL1 (fragment): mutant version of attL; recombination site for the Gateway® LR reaction LR Clonase™
   4685..5494    +  CDS            KanR: aminoglycoside phosphotransferase; aph(3')-Ia; confers resistance to kanamycin in bacteria or G418 (Geneticin®) in eukaryotes
   5584..6172    +  rep_origin     ori: high-copy-number ColE1/pMB1/pBR322/pUC origin of replication
>Addgene plasmid #26803 | pEnt L1L3 EF1a-tTA-2 | depositor full sequence | sequence record 12688 | Author sequence
CTTTCCTGCGTTATCCCCTGATTCTGTGGATAACCGTATTACCGCTAGCATGGATCTCGGGGACGTCTAA
CTACTAAGCGAGAGTAGGGAACTGCCAGGCATCAAATAAAACGAAAGGCTCAGTCGGAAGACTGGGCCTT
TCGTTTTATCTGTTGTTTGTCGGTGAACGCTCTCCTGAGTAGGACAAATCCGCCGGGAGCGGATTTGAAC
GTTGTGAAGCAACGGCCCGGAGGGTGGCGGGCAGGACGCCCGCCATAAACTGCCAGGCATCAAACTAAGC
AGAAGGCCATCCTGACGGATGGCCTTTTTGCGTTTCTACAAACTCTTCCTGTTAGTTAGTTACTTAAGCT
CGGGCCCCAAATAATGATTTTATTTTGACTGATAGTGACCTGTTCGTTGCAACAAATTGATAAGCAATGC
TTTTTTATAATGCCAACTTTGTACAAAAAAGCAGGCTGGCGCCGGAACCAATTCAGTCGACGTTTAAACA
TAACTTCGTATAGCATACATTATACGAAGTTATCTCGAGCCTCAGGAAACAGGGTACCAGTGAAAGTCTG
CAATGAATTCGAGTTGGCGCGCCTGTCATTCTAAATCTCTCTTTCAGCCTAAAGCTTTTTCCCCGTATCC
CCCCAGGTGTCTGCAGGCTCAAAGAGCAGCGAGAAGCGTTCAGAGGAAAGCGATCCCGTGCCACCTTCCC
CGTGCCCGGGCTGTCCCCGCACGCTGCCGGCTCGGGGATGCGGGGGGAGCGCCGGACCGGAGCGGAGCCC
CGGGCGGCTCGCTGCTGCCCCCTAGCGGGGGAGGGACGTAATTACATCCCTGGGGGCTTTGGGAGGGGGC
TGTCCCCGTGAGCTCCCAGGCGCGCCTGTCATTCTAAATCTCTCTTTCAGCCTAAAGCTTTTTCCCCGTA
TCCCCCCAGGTGTCTGCAGGCTCAAAGAGCAGCGAGAAGCGTTCAGAGGAAAGCGATCCCGTGCCACCTT
CCCCGTGCCCGGGCTGTCCCCGCACGCTGCCGGCTCGGGGATGCGGGGGGAGCGCCGGACCGGAGCGGAG
CCCCGGGCGGCTCGCTGCTGCCCCCTAGCGGGGGAGGGACGTAATTACATCCCTGGGGGCTTTGGGGGGG
GGCTGTCCCCGTGAGCTCCCAGGCGCGCCAACTCGGTACCCGGGGATCCACATATGTTAATTAAGATCTG
CGATCGCTCCGGTGCCCGTCAGTGGGCAGAGCGCACATCGCCCACAGTCCCCGAGAAGTTGGGGGGAGGG
GTCGGCAATTGAACCGGTGCCTAGAGAAGGTGGCGCGGGGTAAACTGGGAAAGTGATGTCGTGTACTGGC
TCCGCCTTTTTCCCGAGGGTGGGGGAGAACCGTATATAAGTGCAGTAGTCGCCGTGAACGTTCTTTTTCG
CAACGGGTTTGCCGCCAGAACACAGCTGAAGCTTCGAGGGGCTCGCATCTCTCCTTCACGCGCCCGCCGC
CCTACCTGAGGCCGCCATCCACGCCGGTTGAGTCGCGTTCTGCCGCCTCCCGCCTGTGGTGCCTCCTGAA
CTGCGTCCGCCGTCTAGGTAAGTTTAAAGCTCAGGTCGAGACCGGGCCTTTGTCCGGCGCTCCCTTGGAG
CCTACCTAGACTCAGCCGGCTCTCCACGCTTTGCCTGACCCTGCTTGCTCAACTCTACGTCTTTGTTTCG
TTTTCTGTTCTGCGCCGTTACAGATCCAAGCTGTGACCGGCGCCTACAAGGCCTGCAGGTCGACGGATCC
GGGGAATTCATATGTCTAGATTAGATAAAAGTAAAGTGATTAACAGCGCATTAGAGCTGCTTAATGAGGT
CGGAATCGAAGGTTTAACAACCCGTAAACTCGCCCAGAAGCTAGGTGTAGAGCAGCCTACATTGTATTGG
CATGTAAAAAATAAGCGGGCTTTGCTCGACGCCTTAGCCATTGAGATGTTAGATAGGCACCATACTCACT
TTTGCCCTTTAGAAGGGGAAAGCTGGCAAGATTTTTTACGTAATAACGCTAAAAGTTTTAGATGTGCTTT
ACTAAGTCATCGCGATGGAGCAAAAGTACATTTAGGTACACGGCCTACAGAAAAACAGTATGAAACTCTC
GAAAATCAATTAGCCTTTTTATGCCAACAAGGTTTTTCACTAGAGAATGCATTATATGCACTCAGCGCTG
TGGGGCATTTTACTTTAGGTTGCGTATTGGAAGATCAAGAGCATCAAGTCGCTAAAGAAGAAAGGGAAAC
ACCTACTACTGATAGTATGCCGCCATTATTACGACAAGCTATCGAATTATTTGATCACCAAGGTGCAGAG
CCAGCCTTCTTATTCGGCCTTGAATTGATCATATGCGGATTAGAAAAACAACTTAAATGTGAAAGTGGGT
CCGCGTACAGCCGCGCGCGTACGAAAAACAATTACGGGTCTACCATCGAGGGCCTGCTCGATCTCCCGGA
CGACGACGCCCCCGAAGAGGCGGGGCTGGCGGCTCCGCGCCTGTCCTTTCTCCCCGCGGGACACACGCGC
AGACTGTCGACGGCCCCCCCGACCGATGTCAGCCTGGGGGACGAGCTCCACTTAGACGGCGAGGACGTGG
CGATGGCGCATGCCGACGCGCTAGACGATTTCGATCTGGACATGTTGGGGGACGGGGATTCCCCGGGTCC
GGGATTTACCCCCCACGACTCCGCCCCCTACGGCGCTCTGGATATGGCCGACTTCGAGTTTGAGCAGATG
TTTACCGATGCCCTTGGAATTGACGAGTACGGTGGGTAGGGGGCGCGAGGATCCTCTAGAGCTGAGAACT
TCAGGGTGAGTTTGGGGACCCTTGATTGTTCTTTCTTTTTCGCTATTGTAAAATTCATGTTATATGGAGG
GGGCAAAGTTTTCAGGGTGTTGTTTAGAATGGGAAGATGTCCCTTGTATCACCATGGACCCTCATGATAA
TTTTGTTTCTTTCACTTTCTACTCTGTTGACAACCATTGTCTCCTCTTATTTTCTTTTCATTTTCTGTAA
CTTTTTCGTTAAACTTTAGCTTGCATTTGTAACGAATTTTTAAATTCACTTTTGTTTATTTGTCAGATTG
TAAGTACTTTCTCTAATCACTTTTTTTTCAAGGCAATCAGGGTATATTATATTGTACTTCAGCACAGTTT
TAGAGAACAATTGTTATAATTAAATGATAAGGTAGAATATTTCTGCATATAAATTCTGGCTGGCGTGGAA
ATATTCTTATTGGTAGAAACAACTACACCCTGGTCATCATCCTGCCTTTCTCTTTATGGTTACAATGATA
TACACTGTTTGAGATGAGGATAAAATACTCTGAGTCCAAACCGGGCCCCTCTGCTAACCATGTTCATGCC
TTCTTCTTTTTCCTACAGCTCCTGGGCAACGTGCTGGTTGTTGTGCTGTCTCATCATTTTGGCAAAGAAT
TCACTCCTCAGGTGCAGGCTGCCTATCAGAAGGTGGTGGCTGGTGTGGCCAATGCCCTGGCTCACAAATA
CCACTGAGATCTTTTTCCCTCTGCCAAAAATTATGGGGACATCATGAAGCCCCTTGAGCATCTGACTTCT
GGGTAATAAAGGAAATTTATTTTCATTGCAATAGTGTGTTGGAATTTTTTGTGTCTCTCACTCGGAAGGA
CATATGGGAGGGCAAATCATTTAAAACATCAGAATGAGTATTTGGTTTAGAGTTTGGCAACATATGCCAT
ATGCTGGCTGCCATGAACAAAGGTTGGCTATAAAGAGGTCATCAGTATATGAAACAGCCCCCTGCTGTCC
ATTCCTTATTCCATAGAAAAGCCTTGACTTGAGGTTAGATTTTTTTTATATTTTGTTTTGTGTTATTTTT
TTCTTTAACATCCCTAAAATTTTCCTTACATGTTTTACTAGCCAGATTTTTCCTCCTCTCCTGACTACTC
CCAGTCATAGCTGTCCCTCTTCTCTTATGGAGATCCCTCGACTGCATTAATGAATCGGCCAACGCGCGGG
GAGAGGCGGTTTGCGTATTGGGCGCTCTTCCGCTTCCTCGCTCACTGACTCGCTGCGCTCGGTCGTTCGG
CTGCGGCGAGCGGTATCAGCTCACTCAAAGGCGGTAATACGGTTATCCACAGAATCAGGGGATAACGCAG
GAAAGAACATGTGAGCAAAAGGCCAGCAAAAGGCCAGGAACCGTAAAAAGGCCGCGTTGCTGGCGTTTTT
CCATAGGCTCCGCCCCCCTGACGAGCATCACAAAAATCGACGCTCAAGTCAGAGGTGGCGAAACCCGACA
GGACTATAAAGATACCAGGCGTTTCCCCCTGGAAGCTCCCTCGTGCGCTCTCCTGTTCCGACCCTGCCGC
TTACCGGATACCTGTCCGCCTTTCTCCCTTCGGGAAGCGTGGCGCTTTCTCAATTAGCTCACGCTGTAGG
TATCTCAGTTCGGTGTAGGTCGTTCGCTCCAAGCTGGGCTGTGCGCGGCCGCAGATCTCAACTTTATTAT
ACAAAGTTGGCATTATAAAAAAGCATTGCTTATCAATTTGTTGCAACGAACAGGTCACTATCAGTCAAAA
TAAAATCATTATTTGATATCCTGCAGCTCTGGCCCGTGTCTCAAAATCTCTGATGTTACATTGCACAAGA
TAAAAATATATCATCATGAACAATAAAACTGTCTGCTTACATAAACAGTAATACAAGGGGTGTTATGAGC
CATATTCAACGGGAAACGTCGAGGCCGCGATTAAATTCCAACATGGATGCTGATTTATATGGGTATAAAT
GGGCTCGCGATAATGTCGGGCAATCAGGTGCGACAATCTATCGCTTGTATGGGAAGCCCGATGCGCCAGA
GTTGTTTCTGAAACATGGCAAAGGTAGCGTTGCCAATGATGTTACAGATGAGATGGTCAGACTAAACTGG
CTGACGGAATTTATGCCTCTTCCGACCATCAAGCATTTTATCCGTACTCCTGATGATGCATGGTTACTCA
CCACTGCGATCCCCGGAAAAACAGCATTCCAGGTATTAGAAGAATATCCTGATTCAGGTGAAAATATTGT
TGATGCGCTGGCAGTGTTCCTGCGCCGGTTGCATTCGATTCCTGTTTGTAATTGTCCTTTTAACAGCGAT
CGCGTATTTCGTCTCGCTCAGGCGCAATCACGAATGAATAACGGTTTGGTTGATGCGAGTGATTTTGATG
ACGAGCGTAATGGCTGGCCTGTTGAACAAGTCTGGAAAGAAATGCATAAACTTTTGCCATTCTCACCGGA
TTCAGTCGTCACTCATGGTGATTTCTCACTTGATAACCTTATTTTTGACGAGGGGAAATTAATAGGTTGT
ATTGATGTTGGACGAGTCGGAATCGCAGACCGATACCAGGATCTTGCCATCCTATGGAACTGCCTCGGTG
AGTTTTCTCCTTCATTACAGAAACGGCTTTTTCAAAAATATGGTATTGATAATCCTGATATGAATAAATT
GCAGTTTCATTTGATGCTCGATGAGTTTTTCTAATCAGAATTGGTTAATTGGTTGTAACATTATTCAGAT
TGGGCCCCGTTCCACTGAGCGTCAGACCCCGTAGAAAAGATCAAAGGATCTTCTTGAGATCCTTTTTTTC
TGCGCGTAATCTGCTGCTTGCAAACAAAAAAACCACCGCTACCAGCGGTGGTTTGTTTGCCGGATCAAGA
GCTACCAACTCTTTTTCCGAAGGTAACTGGCTTCAGCAGAGCGCAGATACCAAATACTGTTCTTCTAGTG
TAGCCGTAGTTAGGCCACCACTTCAAGAACTCTGTAGCACCGCCTACATACCTCGCTCTGCTAATCCTGT
TACCAGTGGCTGCTGCCAGTGGCGATAAGTCGTGTCTTACCGGGTTGGACTCAAGACGATAGTTACCGGA
TAAGGCGCAGCGGTCGGGCTGAACGGGGGGTTCGTGCACACAGCCCAGCTTGGAGCGAACGACCTACACC
GAACTGAGATACCTACAGCGTGAGCTATGAGAAAGCGCCACGCTTCCCGAAGGGAGAAAGGCGGACAGGT
ATCCGGTAAGCGGCAGGGTCGGAACAGGAGAGCGCACGAGGGAGCTTCCAGGGGGAAACGCCTGGTATCT
TTATAGTCCTGTCGGGTTTCGCCACCTCTGACTTGAGCGTCGATTTTTGTGATGCTCGTCAGGGGGGCGG
AGCCTATGGAAAAACGCCAGCAACGCGGCCTTTTTACGGTTCCTGGCCTTTTGCTGGCCTTTTGCTCACA
TGTT
