>Addgene plasmid #26803 | pEnt L1L3 EF1a-tTA-2 | addgene partial sequence | sequence record 33381 | 26803 with Tet-R
TCTATGCGCTGTTAATCACTTTACTTTTATCTAATCTAGACATATGAATTCCCCGGATCCGTCGACCTGC
AGGCCTTGTAGGCGCCGGTCACAGCTTGGATCTGTAACGGCGCAGAACAGAAAACGAAACAAAGACGTAG
AGTTGAGCAAGCAGGGTCAGGCAAAGCGTGGAGAGCCGGCTGAGTCTAGGTAGGCTCCAAGGGAGCGCCG
GACAAAGGCCCGGTCTCGACCTGAGCTTTAAACTTACCTAGACGGCGGACGCAGTTCAGGAGGCACCACA
GGCGGGAGGCGGCAGAACGCGACTCAACCGGCGTGGATGGCGGCCTCAGGTAGGGCGGCGGGCGCGTGAA
GGAGAGATGCGAGCCCCTCGAAGCTTCAGCTGTGTTCTGGCGGCAAACCCGTTGCGAAAAAGAACGTTCA
CGGCGACTACTGCACTTATATACGGTTCTCCCCCACCCTCGGGAAAAAGGCGGAGCCAGTACACGACATC
ACTTTCCCAGTTTACCCCGCGCCACCTTCTCTAGGCACCGGTTCAATTGCCGACCCCTCCCCCCAACTTC
TCGGGGACTGTGGGCGATGTGCGCTCTGCCCACTGACGGGCACCGGAGCGATCGCAGATCTTAATTAACA
TATGTGGATCCCCGGGTACCGAGTTGGCGCGCCTGGGAGCTCACGGGGACAGCCCCCCCCCAAAGCCCCC
AGGGATGTAATTACGTCCCTCCCCCGCTAGGGGGCAGCAGCGAGCCGCCCGGGGCTCCGCTCCGGTCCGG
CGCTCCCCCCGCATCCCCGAGCCGGCAGCGTGCGGGGACAGCCCGGGCACGGGG
